Addgene plasmid #124926: pTagGFP2-N SIN1 delta116-127
Purpose: For expression of a.a.116-127 deletion mutant of SIN1-GFP
Depositing lab: Jin Chen. Depositing organization: Vanderbilt University. Publication: Disruption of the Scaffolding Function of mLST8 Selectively Inhibits mTORC2 Assembly and Function and Suppresses mTORC2-Dependent Tumor Growth In Vivo. Hwang Y, Kim LC, Song W, Edwards DN, Cook RS, Chen J. Cancer Res. 2019 Jul 1;79(13):3178-3184. doi: 10.1158/0008-5472.CAN-18-3658. Epub 2019 May 13. PubMed 31085701.
Backbone
  Vector backbone: pTagGFP2-N
  Backbone manufacturer: Evrogen
  Vector type: Mammalian Expression
  Selectable markers: Neomycin (select with G418)
Growth in bacteria
  Bacterial resistance: Kanamycin, 50 μg/mL
  Growth temperature: 37°C
  Growth strain: DH5alpha
  Copy number: High Copy
Gene/Insert
  Gene/Insert name: MAPKAP1 (alt names: SIN1; mSIN1)
  Species: H. sapiens (human)
  Mutation: Insert ORF was sirently mutated to be resistent to sgMAPKAP1_1.
  Entrez Gene: MAPKAP1 (a.k.a. JC310, MIP1, SIN1, SIN1b, SIN1g)
  Tag / fusion protein: TagGFP2 (C terminal on backbone)
  Cloning method: Restriction Enzyme; 5′ cloning site HindIII (not destroyed); 3′ cloning site KpnI (not destroyed)
  Sequencing primers: 5′ CMV Forward; 3′ TagGFP-Rev, GCGCACGCTGAACTTGTGGC
Terms and licenses: Academic/Nonprofit Terms; Industry Terms: Not Available to Industry
How to cite: pTagGFP2-N SIN1 delta116-127 was a gift from Jin Chen (Addgene plasmid # 124926 ; http://n2t.net/addgene:124926 ; RRID:Addgene_124926)
