[The description below was written by a language model from this plasmid's Addgene catalogue record and pLannotate feature annotations shown in this document.]
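Description:
pTagGFP2-N SIN1 delta116-127 is a mammalian expression plasmid of about 6.2 kb built on the commercial pTagGFP2-N backbone. It carries human MAPKAP1 (SIN1, a core subunit of the mTORC2 complex) fused at its C terminus to the monomeric green fluorescent protein TagGFP2. The plasmid replicates in E. coli at high copy from a ColE1/pUC-type origin, and an f1 origin is also present. A single NeoR/KanR (Tn5 aminoglycoside phosphotransferase) cassette provides selection in both hosts. A bacterial bla-type promoter drives it for kanamycin resistance in E. coli, while the SV40 enhancer/early promoter with the HSV TK polyadenylation signal drives it for G418 selection of transfected mammalian cells. Several short annotated fragments (RSF ori, ble, large T antigen, bGH poly(A)) look like partial sequence matches within backbone regions rather than functional parts.

The expression unit consists of the CMV immediate-early enhancer and promoter, the SIN1 open reading frame cloned between the HindIII and KpnI sites of the multiple cloning site, a short stretch of residual polylinker, the TagGFP2 coding sequence and an SV40 poly(A) signal. The SIN1 insert lacks amino acids 116–127. It also contains silent mutations that make it resistant to a MAPKAP1-targeting sgRNA, so the fusion can be expressed in cells where the endogenous gene has been disrupted by CRISPR. The stated purpose is simply expression of this SIN1-GFP deletion mutant. The associated work concerns mTORC2 assembly and function and the scaffolding role of mLST8, which suggests use in rescue or complex-assembly experiments, with the GFP tag available for visualising or detecting the protein. The record does not say what the deleted region does.
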