Features (pLannotate 1.2.2; 17 found; start..end, strand, type, name):
      6..40      +  rep_origin     RSF ori (fragment): Plasmids containing the RSF 1030 origin of replication can be propagated in E. coli cells that contain additional plasmids with compatible origins.
    108..411     +  enhancer       CMV enhancer: human cytomegalovirus immediate early enhancer
    412..615     +  promoter       CMV promoter: human cytomegalovirus (CMV) immediate early promoter
    638..674     +  misc_feature   MCS (fragment): multiple cloning site
    681..2210    +  CDS            MAPKAP1: SIN1_HUMAN - Also known as MIP1, SIN1. Experimental evidence at protein level: Swiss-Prot protein existence level 1. Subunit of mTORC2, which regulates cell growth and survival in response to hormonal signals. mTORC2 is activated by growth factors, but, in contrast to mTORC1, seems to be nutrient-insensitive. mTORC2 seems to function upstream of Rho GTPases to regulate the actin cytoskeleton, probably by activating one or more Rho-type guanine nucleotide exchange factors. mTORC2 promotes the serum-induced formation of stress-fibers or F-actin. mTORC2 plays a critical role in AKT1 'Ser-473' pho
   2210..2236    +  misc_feature   MCS (fragment): multiple cloning site
   2244..2960    +  CDS            TagGFP2: monomeric green fluorescent protein, also known as mTagGFP mammalian codon-optimized
   2976..3059    +  CDS            large T antigen (fragment): large T antigen from SV40 (simian virus 40)
   3082..3203    +  polyA_signal   SV40 poly(A) signal: SV40 polyadenylation signal
   3237..3665    -  rep_origin     f1 ori (sequence partly withheld): f1 bacteriophage origin of replication; arrow indicates direction of (+) strand synthesis
   3692..3796    +  promoter       AmpR promoter: bla
   3798..4155    +  promoter       SV40 promoter: SV40 enhancer and early promoter
   4190..4984    +  CDS            NeoR/KanR: aminoglycoside phosphotransferase from Tn5; aph(3')-II (or nptII); confers resistance to neomycin, kanamycin, and G418 (Geneticin®)
   5005..5157    +  CDS            ble (fragment): BLE_KLEPN - Experimental evidence at protein level: Swiss-Prot protein existence level 1. Binding protein with a strong affinity to the bleomycin family of antibiotics. Binds to CL990; an antimitotic-antibiotic compound. From Klebsiella pneumoniae.
   5216..5263    +  polyA_signal   HSV TK poly(A) signal: herpes simplex virus thymidine kinase polyadenylation signal (Cole and Stacy, 1985)
   5354..5370    -  polyA_signal   bGH poly(A) signal (fragment): bovine growth hormone polyadenylation signal
   5592..6180    +  rep_origin     ori: high-copy-number ColE1/pMB1/pBR322/pUC origin of replication
>Addgene plasmid #124926 | pTagGFP2-N SIN1 delta116-127 | addgene full sequence | sequence record 244590 | Addgene NGS Result
CTGCGTTATCCCCTGATTCTGTGGATAACCGTATTACCGCCATGCATTAGTTATTAATAGTAATCAATTA
CGGGGTCATTAGTTCATAGCCCATATATGGAGTTCCGCGTTACATAACTTACGGTAAATGGCCCGCCTGG
CTGACCGCCCAACGACCCCCGCCCATTGACGTCAATAATGACGTATGTTCCCATAGTAACGCCAATAGGG
ACTTTCCATTGACGTCAATGGGTGGAGTATTTACGGTAAACTGCCCACTTGGCAGTACATCAAGTGTATC
ATATGCCAAGTACGCCCCCTATTGACGTCAATGACGGTAAATGGCCCGCCTGGCATTATGCCCAGTACAT
GACCTTATGGGACTTTCCTACTTGGCAGTACATCTACGTATTAGTCATCGCTATTACCATGGTGATGCGG
TTTTGGCAGTACATCAATGGGCGTGGATAGCGGTTTGACTCACGGGGATTTCCAAGTCTCCACCCCATTG
ACGTCAATGGGAGTTTGTTTTGGCACCAAAATCAACGGGACTTTCCAAAATGTCGTAACAACTCCGCCCC
ATTGACGCAAATGGGCGGTAGGCGTGTACGGTGGGAGGTCTATATAAGCAGAGCTGGTTTAGTGAACCGT
CAGATCCGCTAGCGCTACCGGACTCAGATCTCGAGCTCAAGCTTGCCACCATGGCCTTCTTGGACAATCC
AACTATCATTCTAGCTCATATTCGACAGTCACATGTGACCAGTGATGACACGGGAATGTGTGAGATGGTT
CTCATTGATCATGATGTTGACCTAGAGAAGATTCATCCTCCTTCAATGCCTGGAGACAGTGGGTCAGAAA
TTCAGGGAAGCAATGGTGAGACTCAGGGCTATGTATATGCTCAGTCTGTCGATATTACCTCAAGTTGGGA
CTTTGGTATTAGAAGACGCTCAAACACAGCTCAAAGATTAGAACGACTCCGAAAAGAGAGACAAAACCAG
ATCAAATGCAAAAATATTCAGTGGAAAGAAAGAAATTCTAAGCAATCTCTCAAAGAGAAGCCTCCAATTT
CTGGGAAGCAGTCGATATTATCTGTACGCCTAGAACAGTGCCCTCTGCAGCTGAATAACCCTTTTAACGA
GTATTCCAAATTTGATGGCAAGGGTCATGTAGGTACAACAGCAACCAAGAAGATCGATGTCTACCTCCCT
CTGCACTCGAGCCAGGACAGACTGCTGCCAATGACCGTGGTGACAATGGCCAGCGCCAGGGTGCAGGACC
TGATCGGGCTCATCTGCTGGCAGTATACAAGCGAAGGACGGGAGCCGAAGCTCAATGACAATGTCAGTGC
CTACTGCCTGCATATTGCTGAGGATGATGGGGAGGTGGACACCGATTTCCCCCCGCTGGATTCCAATGAG
CCCATTCATAAGTTTGGCTTCAGTACTTTGGCCCTGGTTGAAAAGTACTCATCTCCTGGTCTGACATCCA
AAGAGTCACTCTTTGTTCGAATAAATGCTGCTCATGGATTCTCCCTTATTCAGGTGGACAACACAAAGGT
TACCATGAAGGAAATCTTACTGAAGGCAGTGAAGCGAAGAAAAGGATCCCAGAAAGTTTCAGGCCCTCAG
TACCGCCTGGAGAAGCAGAGCGAGCCCAATGTCGCCGTTGACCTGGACAGCACTTTGGAGAGCCAGAGCG
CATGGGAGTTCTGCCTGGTCCGCGAGAACAGTTCAAGGGCAGACGGGGTTTTTGAGGAGGATTCGCAAAT
TGACATAGCCACAGTACAGGATATGCTTAGCAGCCACCATTACAAGTCATTCAAAGTCAGCATGATCCAC
AGACTGCGATTCACAACCGACGTACAGCTAGGTATCTCTGGAGACAAAGTAGAGATAGACCCTGTTACGA
ATCAGAAAGCCAGCACTAAGTTTTGGATTAAGCAGAAACCCATCTCAATCGATTCCGACCTGCTCTGTGC
CTGTGACCTTGCTGAAGAGAAAAGCCCCAGTCACGCAATATTTAAACTCACGTATCTAAGCAATCACGAC
TATAAACACCTCTACTTTGAATCGGACGCTGCTACCGTCAATGAAATTGTGCTCAAGGTTAACTACATCC
TGGAATCGCGAGCTAGCACTGCCCGGGCTGACTACTTTGCTCAAAAACAAAGAAAACTGAACAGACGTAC
GAGCTTCAGCTTCCAGAAGGAGAAGAAATCCGGGCAGCAGGTACCGCGGGCCCGGGATCCACCGGTCGCC
ACCATGAGCGGGGGCGAGGAGCTGTTCGCCGGCATCGTGCCCGTGCTGATCGAGCTGGACGGCGACGTGC
ACGGCCACAAGTTCAGCGTGCGCGGCGAGGGCGAGGGCGACGCCGACTACGGCAAGCTGGAGATCAAGTT
CATCTGCACCACCGGCAAGCTGCCCGTGCCCTGGCCCACCCTGGTGACCACCCTCTGCTACGGCATCCAG
TGCTTCGCCCGCTACCCCGAGCACATGAAGATGAACGACTTCTTCAAGAGCGCCATGCCCGAGGGCTACA
TCCAGGAGCGCACCATCCAGTTCCAGGACGACGGCAAGTACAAGACCCGCGGCGAGGTGAAGTTCGAGGG
CGACACCCTGGTGAACCGCATCGAGCTGAAGGGCAAGGACTTCAAGGAGGACGGCAACATCCTGGGCCAC
AAGCTGGAGTACAGCTTCAACAGCCACAACGTGTACATCCGCCCCGACAAGGCCAACAACGGCCTGGAGG
CTAACTTCAAGACCCGCCACAACATCGAGGGCGGCGGCGTGCAGCTGGCCGACCACTACCAGACCAACGT
GCCCCTGGGCGACGGCCCCGTGCTGATCCCCATCAACCACTACCTGAGCACTCAGACCAAGATCAGCAAG
GACCGCAACGAGGCCCGCGACCACATGGTGCTCCTGGAGTCCTTCAGCGCCTGCTGCCACACCCACGGCA
TGGACGAGCTGTACAGGTAAGCGGCCGCGACTCTAGATCATAATCAGCCATACCACATTTGTAGAGGTTT
TACTTGCTTTAAAAAACCTCCCACACCTCCCCCTGAACCTGAAACATAAAATGAATGCAATTGTTGTTGT
TAACTTGTTTATTGCAGCTTATAATGGTTACAAATAAAGCAATAGCATCACAAATTTCACAAATAAAGCA
TTTTTTTCACTGCATTCTAGTTGTGGTTTGTCCAAACTCATCAATGTATCTTAAGGCGTAAATTGTAAGC
GTTAATATTTTGTTAAAATTCGCGTTAAATTTTTGTTAAATCAGCTCATTTTTTAACCAATAGGCCGAAA
TCGGCAAAATCCCTTATAAATCAAAAGAATAGACCGAGATAGGGT
[37 nt withheld, positions 3336-3372]
AAAGAACGTGGACTCCAACGTCAAAGG
[49 nt withheld, positions 3400-3448]
T
[91 nt withheld, positions 3450-3540]
G
[124 nt withheld, positions 3542-3665]
CAGGTGGCACTTTTCGGGGAAATGTGCGCGGAACCCCTATTTGTTTATTTTTCTAAATACATTCAAATAT
GTATCCGCTCATGAGACAATAACCCTGATAAATGCTTCAATAATATTGAAAAAGGAAGAGTCCTGAGGCG
GAAAGAACCAGCTGTGGAATGTGTGTCAGTTAGGGTGTGGAAAGTCCCCAGGCTCCCCAGCAGGCAGAAG
TATGCAAAGCATGCATCTCAATTAGTCAGCAACCAGGTGTGGAAAGTCCCCAGGCTCCCCAGCAGGCAGA
AGTATGCAAAGCATGCATCTCAATTAGTCAGCAACCATAGTCCCGCCCCTAACTCCGCCCATCCCGCCCC
TAACTCCGCCCAGTTCCGCCCATTCTCCGCCCCATGGCTGACTAATTTTTTTTATTTATGCAGAGGCCGA
GGCCGCCTCGGCCTCTGAGCTATTCCAGAAGTAGTGAGGAGGCTTTTTTGGAGGCCTAGGCTTTTGCAAA
GATCGATCAAGAGACAGGATGAGGATCGTTTCGCATGATTGAACAAGATGGATTGCACGCAGGTTCTCCG
GCCGCTTGGGTGGAGAGGCTATTCGGCTATGACTGGGCACAACAGACAATCGGCTGCTCTGATGCCGCCG
TGTTCCGGCTGTCAGCGCAGGGGCGCCCGGTTCTTTTTGTCAAGACCGACCTGTCCGGTGCCCTGAATGA
ACTGCAAGACGAGGCAGCGCGGCTATCGTGGCTGGCCACGACGGGCGTTCCTTGCGCAGCTGTGCTCGAC
GTTGTCACTGAAGCGGGAAGGGACTGGCTGCTATTGGGCGAAGTGCCGGGGCAGGATCTCCTGTCATCTC
ACCTTGCTCCTGCCGAGAAAGTATCCATCATGGCTGATGCAATGCGGCGGCTGCATACGCTTGATCCGGC
TACCTGCCCATTCGACCACCAAGCGAAACATCGCATCGAGCGAGCACGTACTCGGATGGAAGCCGGTCTT
GTCGATCAGGATGATCTGGACGAAGAGCATCAGGGGCTCGCGCCAGCCGAACTGTTCGCCAGGCTCAAGG
CGAGCATGCCCGACGGCGAGGATCTCGTCGTGACCCATGGCGATGCCTGCTTGCCGAATATCATGGTGGA
AAATGGCCGCTTTTCTGGATTCATCGACTGTGGCCGGCTGGGTGTGGCGGACCGCTATCAGGACATAGCG
TTGGCTACCCGTGATATTGCTGAAGAGCTTGGCGGCGAATGGGCTGACCGCTTCCTCGTGCTTTACGGTA
TCGCCGCTCCCGATTCGCAGCGCATCGCCTTCTATCGCCTTCTTGACGAGTTCTTCTGAGCGGGACTCTG
GGGTTCGAAATGACCGACCAAGCGACGCCCAACCTGCCATCACGAGATTTCGATTCCACCGCCGCCTTCT
ATGAAAGGTTGGGCTTCGGAATCGTTTTCCGGGACGCCGGCTGGATGATCCTCCAGCGCGGGGATCTCAT
GCTGGAGTTCTTCGCCCACCCTAGGGGGAGGCTAACTGAAACACGGAAGGAGACAATACCGGAAGGAACC
CGCGCTATGACGGCAATAAAAAGACAGAATAAAACGCACGGTGTTGGGTCGTTTGTTCATAAACGCGGGG
TTCGGTCCCAGGGCTGGCACTCTGTCGATACCCCACCGAGACCCCATTGGGGCCAATACGCCCGCGTTTC
TTCCTTTTCCCCACCCCACCCCCCAAGTTCGGGTGAAGGCCCAGGGCTCGCAGCCAACGTCGGGGCGGCA
GGCCCTGCCATAGCCTCAGGTTACTCATATATACTTTAGATTGATTTAAAACTTCATTTTTAATTTAAAA
GGATCTAGGTGAAGATCCTTTTTGATAATCTCATGACCAAAATCCCTTAACGTGAGTTTTCGTTCCACTG
AGCGTCAGACCCCGTAGAAAAGATCAAAGGATCTTCTTGAGATCCTTTTTTTCTGCGCGTAATCTGCTGC
TTGCAAACAAAAAAACCACCGCTACCAGCGGTGGTTTGTTTGCCGGATCAAGAGCTACCAACTCTTTTTC
CGAAGGTAACTGGCTTCAGCAGAGCGCAGATACCAAATACTGTTCTTCTAGTGTAGCCGTAGTTAGGCCA
CCACTTCAAGAACTCTGTAGCACCGCCTACATACCTCGCTCTGCTAATCCTGTTACCAGTGGCTGCTGCC
AGTGGCGATAAGTCGTGTCTTACCGGGTTGGACTCAAGACGATAGTTACCGGATAAGGCGCAGCGGTCGG
GCTGAACGGGGGGTTCGTGCACACAGCCCAGCTTGGAGCGAACGACCTACACCGAACTGAGATACCTACA
GCGTGAGCTATGAGAAAGCGCCACGCTTCCCGAAGGGAGAAAGGCGGACAGGTATCCGGTAAGCGGCAGG
GTCGGAACAGGAGAGCGCACGAGGGAGCTTCCAGGGGGAAACGCCTGGTATCTTTATAGTCCTGTCGGGT
TTCGCCACCTCTGACTTGAGCGTCGATTTTTGTGATGCTCGTCAGGGGGGCGGAGCCTATGGAAAAACGC
CAGCAACGCGGCCTTTTTACGGTTCCTGGCCTTTTGCTGGCCTTTTGCTCACATGTTCTTTC
